Addgene plasmid #222489: pESC-ADE (V5 and HA)
Purpose: (Empty Backbone) Co-expression of two genes in yeast with V5 and HA tags and ADE2 selection
Depositing lab: Tetsuo Matsuzaki & Kiyofumi Yamada. Depositing organization: Nagoya University School of Medicine. Publication: A novel plasmid-based experimental system in Saccharomyces cerevisiae that enables the introduction of 10 different plasmids into cells. Dong G, Nakai T, Matsuzaki T. FEBS Open Bio. 2024 Oct 10. doi: 10.1002/2211-5463.13893. PubMed 39387713.
Backbone
  Vector backbone: pESC-URA
  Backbone manufacturer: Agilent Technologies
  Backbone size (bp): 7808
  Vector type: Yeast Expression
  Selectable markers: ADE2
  Tag / fusion protein: V5 (C terminal on backbone); HA (C terminal on backbone)
Growth in bacteria
  Bacterial resistance: Ampicillin, 100 μg/mL
  Growth temperature: 37°C
  Growth strain: DH5alpha
  Copy number: High Copy
Gene/Insert
  Gene/Insert name: None
  Tag / fusion protein: V5 (C terminal on backbone); HA (C terminal on backbone)
Terms and licenses: Academic/Nonprofit Terms; Industry Terms: Not Available to Industry
Depositor comments: Please visit https://doi.org/10.1101/2023.05.01.538886 for bioRxiv preprint.
How to cite: pESC-ADE (V5 and HA) was a gift from Tetsuo Matsuzaki & Kiyofumi Yamada (Addgene plasmid # 222489 ; http://n2t.net/addgene:222489 ; RRID:Addgene_222489)
