[The description below was written by a language model from this plasmid's Addgene catalogue record and pLannotate feature annotations shown in this document.]
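Description:
pESC-ADE (V5 and HA) is an empty yeast expression backbone derived from the commercial pESC-URA vector, in which the yeast marker is ADE2 rather than URA3. It is an E. coli–S. cerevisiae shuttle plasmid of about 7.8 kb. In bacteria it replicates at high copy from a ColE1/pUC-type origin and is selected with ampicillin through the β-lactamase gene. In yeast it is maintained episomally by the 2μ origin and selected by adenine prototrophy, with ADE2 (phosphoribosylaminoimidazole carboxylase) expressed from its own promoter. An f1 phage origin is also present. Short fragments annotated as bom, rop, lacZα and lacI appear to be backbone remnants rather than functional elements.

The expression module is built around the divergent GAL1,10 promoter, which is regulated by Gal4 and drives transcription in both directions, so two open reading frames can be cloned and co-expressed from one plasmid under galactose control. One arm runs through a T7 promoter and a short HA epitope sequence (annotated as a fragment of 3xHA) to the CYC1 terminator. The opposite arm ends in the ADH1 terminator and carries a short tag region that the automated annotation labels as a Pk-tag fragment, consistent with the V5 epitope listed in the record. Both tags are recorded as C-terminal, so inserted genes would be fused at their 3′ ends for separate immunodetection. No insert is present.

According to the record, the plasmid is intended for co-expression of two tagged genes in yeast. The associated publication describes a system for introducing up to ten different plasmids into a single cell, for which an ADE2 marker adds a further selection option.
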