Features (pLannotate 1.2.2; 20 found; start..end, strand, type, name):
    137..186     +  misc_feature   bom (fragment): basis of mobility region from pBR322
    208..583     +  promoter       ADE2 promoter: S. cerevisiae ADE2
    584..2299    +  CDS            ADE2: phosphoribosylaminoimidazole carboxylase, required for adenine biosynthesis; S. cerevisiae ADE2; yeast auxotrophic marker
   2454..2475    -  misc_feature   bom (fragment): basis of mobility region from pBR322
   2474..2526    +  misc_feature   bom (fragment): basis of mobility region from pBR322
   2554..2982    -  rep_origin     f1 ori (sequence partly withheld): f1 bacteriophage origin of replication; arrow indicates direction of (+) strand synthesis
   2986..3055    -  CDS            lacZα (fragment): LacZα fragment of β-galactosidase; lacZ fragment
   3061..3226    -  terminator     ADH1 terminator: S. cerevisiae ADH1; transcription terminator for the S. cerevisiae alcohol dehydrogenase 1 (ADH1) gene
   3230..3352    -  CDS            ADH1 (fragment): ADH1_YEAST - Also known as ADC1. Experimental evidence at protein level: Swiss-Prot protein existence level 1. This isozyme preferentially catalyzes the conversion of primary unbranched alcohols to their corresponding aldehydes. Also shows activity toward secondary alcohols. From Saccharomyces cerevisiae (strain ATCC 204508 / S288c) (Baker's yeast).
   3372..3412    -  misc_feature   12Pktag (fragment)
   3465..4129    +  promoter       GAL1,10 promoter: GAL1 and GAL10 genes of S. cerevisiae; divergent inducible promoter, regulated by Gal4
   4140..4158    +  promoter       T7 promoter: promoter for bacteriophage T7 RNA polymerase
   4182..4210    +  CDS            3xHA (fragment): three tandem HA epitope tags
   4235..4424    +  terminator     CYC1 terminator: S. cerevisiae CYC1; transcription terminator for CYC1
   4427..4484    -  CDS            lacI (fragment): lac repressor; lacI; The lac repressor binds to the lac operator to inhibit transcription in E. coli. This inhibition can be relieved by adding lactose or isopropyl-β-D-thiogalactopyranoside (IPTG).
   4667..5255    -  rep_origin     ori: high-copy-number ColE1/pMB1/pBR322/pUC origin of replication
   5426..6286    -  CDS            AmpR: β-lactamase; bla; confers resistance to ampicillin, carbenicillin, and related antibiotics
   6287..6391    -  promoter       AmpR promoter: bla
   6418..7760    -  rep_origin     2μ ori: yeast 2μ plasmid origin of replication
   7828..35      +  CDS            rop (fragment) (across the origin): Rop protein, which maintains plasmids at low copy number; rop
>Addgene plasmid #222489 | pESC-ADE (V5 and HA) | addgene full sequence | sequence record 445558 | Addgene NGS Result
TCGCGCGTTTCGGTGATGACGGTGAAAACCTCTGACACATGCAGCTCCCGGAGACGGTCACAGCTTGTCT
GTAAGCGGATGCCGGGAGCAGACAAGCCCGTCAGGGCGCGTCAGCGGGTGTTGGCGGGTGTCGGGGCTGG
CTTAACTATGCGGCATCAGAGCAGATTGTACTGAGAGTGCACCATACCACCTTTTCAATTCAATTCATTC
TTGAATAATACATAACTTTTCTTAAAAGAATCAAAGACAGATAAAATTTAAGAGATATTAAATATTAGTG
AGAAGCCGAGAATTTTGTAACACCAACATAACACTGACATCTTTAACAACTTTTAATTATGATACATTTC
TTACGTCATGATTGATTATTACAGCTATGCTGACAAATGACTCTTGTTGCATGGCTACGAACCGGGTAAT
ACTAAGTGATTGACTCTTGCTGACCTTTTATTAAGAACTAAATGGACAATATTATGGAGCATTTCATGTA
TAAATTGGTGCGTAAAATCGTTGGATCTCTCTTCTAAGTACATCCTACTATAACAATCAAGAAAAACAAG
AAAATCGGACAAAACAATCAAGTATGGATTCTAGAACAGTTGGTATATTAGGAGGGGGACAATTGGGACG
TATGATTGTTGAGGCAGCAAACAGGCTCAACATTAAGACGGTAATACTAGATGCTGAAAATTCTCCTGCC
AAACAAATAAGCAACTCCAATGACCACGTTAATGGCTCCTTTTCCAATCCTCTTGATATCGAAAAACTAG
CTGAAAAATGTGATGTGCTAACGATTGAGATTGAGCATGTTGATGTTCCTACACTAAAGAATCTTCAAGT
AAAACATCCCAAATTAAAAATTTACCCTTCTCCAGAAACAATCAGATTGATACAAGACAAATATATTCAA
AAAGAGCATTTAATCAAAAATGGTATAGCAGTTACCCAAAGTGTTCCTGTGGAACAAGCCAGTGAGACGT
CCCTATTGAATGTTGGAAGAGATTTGGGTTTTCCATTCGTCTTGAAGTCGAGGACTTTGGCATACGATGG
AAGAGGTAACTTCGTTGTAAAGAATAAGGAAATGATTCCGGAAGCTTTGGAAGTACTGAAGGATCGTCCT
TTGTACGCCGAAAAATGGGCACCATTTACTAAAGAATTAGCAGTCATGATTGTGAGGTCTGTTAACGGTT
TAGTGTTTTCTTACCCAATTGTAGAGACTATCCACAAGGACAATATTTGTGACTTATGTTATGCGTCTGC
TAGAGTTCCGGACTCCGTTCAACTTAAGGCGAAGTTGTTGGCAGAAAATGCAATCAAATCTTTTCCCGGT
TGTGGTATATTTGGTGTGGAAATGTTCTATTTAGAAACAGGGGAATTGCTTATTAACGAAATTGCCCCAA
GGCCTCACAACTCTGGACATTATACCATTGATGCTTGCGTCACTTCTCAATTTGAAGCTCATTTGAGATC
AATATTGGATTTGCCAATGCCAAAGAATTTCACATCTTTCTCCACCATTACAACGAACGCCATTATGCTA
AATGTTCTTGGAGACAAACATACAAAAGATAAAGAGCTAGAAACTTGCGAAAGAGCATTGGCGACTCCAG
GTTCCTCAGTGTACTTATATGGAAAAGAGTCTAGACCTAACAGAAAAGTAGGTCACATAAATATTATTGC
CTCCAGTATGGCGGAATGTGAACAAAGGCTGAACTACATTACAGGTAGAACTGATATTCCAATCAAAATC
TCTGTCGCTCAAAAGTTGGACTTGGAAGCAATGGTCAAACCATTGGTTGGAATCATCATGGGATCAGACT
CTGACTTGCCGGTAATGTCTGCCGCATGTGCGGTTTTAAAAGATTTTGGCGTTCCATTTGAAGTGACAAT
AGTCTCTGCTCATAGAACTCCACATAGGATGTCAGCATATGCTATTTCCGCAAGCAAGCGTGGAATTAAA
ACAATTATCGCTGGAGCTGGTGGGGCTGCTCACTTGCCAGGTATGGTGGCTGCAATGACACCACTTCCTG
TCATCGGTGTGCCCGTAAAAGGTTCTTGTCTAGATGGAGTAGATTCTTTACATTCAATTGTGCAAATGCC
TAGAGGTGTTCCAGTAGCTACCGTCGCTATTAATAATAGTACGAACGCTGCGCTGTTGGCTGTCAGACTG
CTTGGCGCTTATGATTCAAGTTATACAACGAAAATGGAACAGTTTTTATTAAAGCAAGAAGAAGAAGTTC
TTGTCAAAGCACAAAAGTTAGAAACTGTCGGTTACGAAGCTTATCTAGAAAACAAGTAATATATAAGTTT
ATTGATATACTTGTACAGCAAATAATTATAAAATGATATACCTATTTTTTAGGCTTTGTTATGATTACAT
CAAATGTGGACTTCATACATAGAAATCAACGCTTACAGGTGTCCTTTTTTAAGAATTTCATACATAAGAT
CAATGCGGTATTTCACACCGCATATATGCGGTGTGAAATACCGCACAGATGCGTAAGGAGAAAATACCGC
ATCAGGAAATTGTAAGCGTTAATATTTTGTTAAAATTCGCGTTAAATTTTTGTTAAATCAGCTCATTTTT
TAACCAATAGGCCGAAATCGGCAAAATCCCTTATAAATCAAAAGAATAGACCGAGATAGGGT
[37 nt withheld, positions 2653-2689]
AAAGAACGTGGACTCCAACGTCAAAGG
[49 nt withheld, positions 2717-2765]
T
[91 nt withheld, positions 2767-2857]
G
[124 nt withheld, positions 2859-2982]
CCATTCGCCATTCAGGCTGCGCAACTGTTGGGAAGGGCGATCGGTGCGGGCCTCTTCGCTATTACGCCAG
CTGAATTGGAGCGACCTCATGCTATACCTGAGAAAGCAACCTGACCTACAGGAAAGAGTTACTCAAGAAT
AAGAATTTTCGTTTTAAAACCTAAGAGTCACTTTAAAATTTGTATACACTTATTTTTTTTATAACTTATT
TAATAATAAAAATCATAAATCATAAGAAATTCGCTTATTTAGAAGTGTCAACAACGTATCTACCAACGAT
TTGACCCTTTTCCATCTTTTCGTAAATTTCTGGCAAGGTAGACAAGCCGACAACCTTGATTGGAGACTTG
ACCAAACCTCTGGCGAAGAATTGTTAATTAAGAGCTCAGGTAGAATCCAGACCCAGCAGAGGGTTAGGGA
TAGGCTTACCAGATCTCATCGATACTAGTGCGGCCGCCCTTTAGTGAGGGTTGAATTCGAATTTTCAAAA
ATTCTTACTTTTTTTTTGGATGGACGCAAAGAAGTTTAATAATCATATTACATGGCATTACCACCATATA
CATATCCATATACATATCCATATCTAATCTTACTTATATGTTGTGGAAATGTAAAGAGCCCCATTATCTT
AGCCTAAAAAAACCTTCTCTTTGGAACTTTCAGTAATACGCTTAACTGCTCATTGCTATATTGAAGTACG
GATTAGAAGCCGCCGAGCGGGTGACAGCCCTCCGAAGGAAGACTCTCCTCCGTGCGTCCTCGTCTTCACC
GGTCGCGTTCCTGAAACGCAGATGTGCCTCGCGCCGCACTGCTCCGAACAATAAAGATTCTACAATACTA
GCTTTTATGGTTATGAAGAGGAAAAATTGGCAGTAACCTGGCCCCACAAACCTTCAAATGAACGAATCAA
ATTAACAACCATAGGATGATAATGCGATTAGTTTTTTAGCCTTATTTCTGGGGTAATTAATCAGCGAAGC
GATGATTTTTGATCTATTAACAGATATATAAATGCAAAAACTGCATAACCACTTTAACTAATACTTTCAA
CATTTTCGGTTTGTATTACTTCTTATTCAAATGTAATAAAAGTATCAACAAAAAATTGTTAATATACCTC
TATACTTTAACGTCAAGGAGAAAAAACCCCGGATCCGTAATACGACTCACTATAGGGCCCGGGCGTCGAC
ATGCTCGAGTACCCATACGATGTTCCAGATTACGCTTAAGCTTGGTACCGCGGCTAGCTAAGATCCGCTC
TAACCGAAAAGGAAGGAGTTAGACAACCTGAAGTCTAGGTCCCTATTTATTTTTTTATAGTTATGTTAGT
ATTAAGAACGTTATTTATATTTCAAATTTTTCTTTTTTTTCTGTACAGACGCGTGTACGCATGTAACATT
ATACTGAAAACCTTGCTTGAGAAGGTTTTGGGACGCTCGAAGATCCAGCTGCATTAATGAATCGGCCAAC
GCGCGGGGAGAGGCGGTTTGCGTATTGGGCGCTCTTCCGCTTCCTCGCTCACTGACTCGCTGCGCTCGGT
CGTTCGGCTGCGGCGAGCGGTATCAGCTCACTCAAAGGCGGTAATACGGTTATCCACAGAATCAGGGGAT
AACGCAGGAAAGAACATGTGAGCAAAAGGCCAGCAAAAGGCCAGGAACCGTAAAAAGGCCGCGTTGCTGG
CGTTTTTCCATAGGCTCCGCCCCCCTGACGAGCATCACAAAAATCGACGCTCAAGTCAGAGGTGGCGAAA
CCCGACAGGACTATAAAGATACCAGGCGTTTCCCCCTGGAAGCTCCCTCGTGCGCTCTCCTGTTCCGACC
CTGCCGCTTACCGGATACCTGTCCGCCTTTCTCCCTTCGGGAAGCGTGGCGCTTTCTCATAGCTCACGCT
GTAGGTATCTCAGTTCGGTGTAGGTCGTTCGCTCCAAGCTGGGCTGTGTGCACGAACCCCCCGTTCAGCC
CGACCGCTGCGCCTTATCCGGTAACTATCGTCTTGAGTCCAACCCGGTAAGACACGACTTATCGCCACTG
GCAGCAGCCACTGGTAACAGGATTAGCAGAGCGAGGTATGTAGGCGGTGCTACAGAGTTCTTGAAGTGGT
GGCCTAACTACGGCTACACTAGAAGAACAGTATTTGGTATCTGCGCTCTGCTGAAGCCAGTTACCTTCGG
AAAAAGAGTTGGTAGCTCTTGATCCGGCAAACAAACCACCGCTGGTAGCGGTGGTTTTTTTGTTTGCAAG
CAGCAGATTACGCGCAGAAAAAAAGGATCTCAAGAAGATCCTTTGATCTTTTCTACGGGGTCTGACGCTC
AGTGGAACGAAAACTCACGTTAAGGGATTTTGGTCATGAGATTATCAAAAAGGATCTTCACCTAGATCCT
TTTAAATTAAAAATGAAGTTTTAAATCAATCTAAAGTATATATGAGTAAACTTGGTCTGACAGTTACCAA
TGCTTAATCAGTGAGGCACCTATCTCAGCGATCTGTCTATTTCGTTCATCCATAGTTGCCTGACTCCCCG
TCGTGTAGATAACTACGATACGGGAGGGCTTACCATCTGGCCCCAGTGCTGCAATGATACCGCGAGACCC
ACGCTCACCGGCTCCAGATTTATCAGCAATAAACCAGCCAGCCGGAAGGGCCGAGCGCAGAAGTGGTCCT
GCAACTTTATCCGCCTCCATCCAGTCTATTAATTGTTGCCGGGAAGCTAGAGTAAGTAGTTCGCCAGTTA
ATAGTTTGCGCAACGTTGTTGCCATTGCTACAGGCATCGTGGTGTCACGCTCGTCGTTTGGTATGGCTTC
ATTCAGCTCCGGTTCCCAACGATCAAGGCGAGTTACATGATCCCCCATGTTGTGCAAAAAAGCGGTTAGC
TCCTTCGGTCCTCCGATCGTTGTCAGAAGTAAGTTGGCCGCAGTGTTATCACTCATGGTTATGGCAGCAC
TGCATAATTCTCTTACTGTCATGCCATCCGTAAGATGCTTTTCTGTGACTGGTGAGTACTCAACCAAGTC
ATTCTGAGAATAGTGTATGCGGCGACCGAGTTGCTCTTGCCCGGCGTCAATACGGGATAATACCGCGCCA
CATAGCAGAACTTTAAAAGTGCTCATCATTGGAAAACGTTCTTCGGGGCGAAAACTCTCAAGGATCTTAC
CGCTGTTGAGATCCAGTTCGATGTAACCCACTCGTGCACCCAACTGATCTTCAGCATCTTTTACTTTCAC
CAGCGTTTCTGGGTGAGCAAAAACAGGAAGGCAAAATGCCGCAAAAAAGGGAATAAGGGCGACACGGAAA
TGTTGAATACTCATACTCTTCCTTTTTCAATATTATTGAAGCATTTATCAGGGTTATTGTCTCATGAGCG
GATACATATTTGAATGTATTTAGAAAAATAAACAAATAGGGGTTCCGCGCACATTTCCCCGAAAAGTGCC
ACCTGAACGAAGCATCTGTGCTTCATTTTGTAGAACAAAAATGCAACGCGAGAGCGCTAATTTTTCAAAC
AAAGAATCTGAGCTGCATTTTTACAGAACAGAAATGCAACGCGAAAGCGCTATTTTACCAACGAAGAATC
TGTGCTTCATTTTTGTAAAACAAAAATGCAACGCGAGAGCGCTAATTTTTCAAACAAAGAATCTGAGCTG
CATTTTTACAGAACAGAAATGCAACGCGAGAGCGCTATTTTACCAACAAAGAATCTATACTTCTTTTTTG
TTCTACAAAAATGCATCCCGAGAGCGCTATTTTTCTAACAAAGCATCTTAGATTACTTTTTTTCTCCTTT
GTGCGCTCTATAATGCAGTCTCTTGATAACTTTTTGCACTGTAGGTCCGTTAAGGTTAGAAGAAGGCTAC
TTTGGTGTCTATTTTCTCTTCCATAAAAAAAGCCTGACTCCACTTCCCGCGTTTACTGATTACTAGCGAA
GCTGCGGGTGCATTTTTTCAAGATAAAGGCATCCCCGATTATATTCTATACCGATGTGGATTGCGCATAC
TTTGTGAACAGAAAGTGATAGCGTTGATGATTCTTCATTGGTCAGAAAATTATGAACGGTTTCTTCTATT
TTGTCTCTATATACTACGTATAGGAAATGTTTACATTTTCGTATTGTTTTCGATTCACTCTATGAATAGT
TCTTACTACAATTTTTTTGTCTAAAGAGTAATACTAGAGATAAACATAAAAAATGTAGAGGTCGAGTTTA
GATGCAAGTTCAAGGAGCGAAAGGTGGATGGGTAGGTTATATAGGGATATAGCACAGAGATATATAGCAA
AGAGATACTTTTGAGCAATGTTTGTGGAAGCGGTATTCGCAATATTTTAGTAGCTCGTTACAGTCCGGTG
CGTTTTTGGTTTTTTGAAAGTGCGTCTTCAGAGCGCTTTTGGTTTTCAAAAGCGCTCTGAAGTTCCTATA
CTTTCTAGAGAATAGGAACTTCGGAATAGGAACTTCAAAGCGTTTCCGAAAACGAGCGCTTCCGAAAATG
CAACGCGAGCTGCGCACATACAGCTCACTGTTCACGTCGCACCTATATCTGCGTGTTGCCTGTATATATA
TATACATGAGAAGAACGGCATAGTGCGTGTTTATGCTTAAATGCGTACTTATATGCGTCTATTTATGTAG
GATGAAAGGTAGTCTAGTACCTCCTGTGATATTATCCCATTCCATGCGGGGTATCGTATGCTTCCTTCAG
CACTACCCTTTAGCTGTTCTATATGCTGCCACTCCTCAATTGGATTAGTCTCATCCTTCAATGCTATCAT
TTCCTTTGATATTGGATCATACTAAGAAACCATTATTATCATGACATTAACCTATAAAAATAGGCGTATC
ACGAGGCCCTTTCGTC
