>Addgene plasmid #222489 | pESC-ADE (V5 and HA) | depositor partial sequence | sequence record 435775 | ADE2
ATGGATTCTAGAACAGTTGGTATATTAGGAGGGGGACAATTGGGACGTATGATTGTTGAGGCAGCAAACA
GGCTCAACATTAAGACGGTAATACTAGATGCTGAAAATTCTCCTGCCAAACAAATAAGCAACTCCAATGA
CCACGTTAATGGCTCCTTTTCCAATCCTCTTGATATCGAAAAACTAGCTGAAAAATGTGATGTGCTAACG
ATTGAGATTGAGCATGTTGATGTTCCTACACTAAAGAATCTTCAAGTAAAACATCCCAAATTAAAAATTT
ACCCTTCTCCAGAAACAATCAGATTGATACAAGACAAATATATTCAAAAAGAGCATTTAATCAAAAATGG
TATAGCAGTTACCCAAAGTGTTCCTGTGGAACAAGCCAGTGAGACGTCCCTATTGAATGTTGGAAGAGAT
TTGGGTTTTCCATTCGTCTTGAAGTCGAGGACTTTGGCATACGATGGAAGAGGTAACTTCGTTGTAAAGA
ATAAGGAAATGATTCCGGAAGCTTTGGAAGTACTGAAGGATCGTCCTTTGTACGCCGAAAAATGGGCACC
ATTTACTAAAGAATTAGCAGTCATGATTGTGAGGTCTGTTAACGGTTTAGTGTTTTCTTACCCAATTGTA
GAGACTATCCACAAGGACAATATTTGTGACTTATGTTATGCGCCTGCTAGAGTTCCGGACTCCGTTCAAC
TTAAGGCGAAGTTGTTGGCAGAAAATGCAATCAAATCTTTTCCCGGTTGTGGTATATTTGGTGTGGAAAT
GTTCTATTTAGAAACAGGGGAATTGCTTATTAACGAAATTGCCCCAAGGCCTCACAACTCTGGACATTAT
ACCATTGATGCTTGCGTCACTTCTCAATTTGAAGCTCATTTGAGATCAATATTGGATTTGCCAATGCCAA
AGAATTTCACATCTTTCTCCACCATTACAACGAACGCCATTATGCTAAATGTTCTTGGAGACAAACATAC
AAAAGATAAAGAGCTAGAAACTTGCGAAAGAGCATTGGCGACTCCAGGTTCCTCAGTGTACTTATATGGA
AAAGAGTCTAGACCTAACAGAAAAGTAGGTCACATAAATATTATTGCCTCCAGTATGGCGGAATGTGAAC
AAAGGCTGAACTACATTACAGGTAGAACTGATATTCCAATCAAAATCTCTGTCGCTCAAAAGTTGGACTT
GGAAGCAATGGTCAAACCATTGGTTGGAATCATCATGGGATCAGACTCTGACTTGCCGGTAATGTCTGCC
GCATGTGCGGTTTTAAAAGATTTTGGCGTTCCATTTGAAGTGACAATAGTCTCTGCTCATAGAACTCCAC
ATAGGATGTCAGCATATGCTATTTCCGCAAGCAAGCGTGGAATTAAAACAATTATCGCTGGAGCTGGTGG
GGCTGCTCACTTGCCAGGTATGGTGGCTGCAATGACACCACTTCCTGTCATCGGTGTGCCCGTAAAAGGT
TCTTGTCTAGATGGAGTAGATTCTTTACATTCAATTGTGCAAATGCCTAGAGGTGTTCCAGTAGCTACCG
TCGCTATTAATAATAGTACGAACGCTGCGCTGTTGGCTGTCAGACTGCTTGGCGCTTATGATTCAAGTTA
TACAACGAAAATGGAACAGTTTTTATTAAAGCAAGAAGAAGAAGTTCTTGTCAAAGCACAAAAGTTAGAA
ACTGTCGGTTACGAAGCTTATCTAGAAAACAAGTAA
